>Addgene plasmid #172118 | pLenti-pHluorin_M153R-CD63-mScarlet | addgene full sequence | sequence record 432203 | Addgene NGS Result
CGTTACATAACTTACGGTAAATGGCCCGCCTGGCTGACCGCCCAACGACCCCCGCCCATTGACGTCAATA
ATGACGTATGTTCCCATAGTAACGCCAATAGGGACTTTCCATTGACGTCAATGGGTGGAGTATTTACGGT
AAACTGCCCACTTGGCAGTACATCAAGTGTATCATATGCCAAGTACGCCCCCTATTGACGTCAATGACGG
TAAATGGCCCGCCTGGCATTATGCCCAGTACATGACCTTATGGGACTTTCCTACTTGGCAGTACATCTAC
GTATTAGTCATCGCTATTACCATGGTGATGCGGTTTTGGCAGTACATCAATGGGCGTGGATAGCGGTTTG
ACTCACGGGGATTTCCAAGTCTCCACCCCATTGACGTCAATGGGAGTTTGTTTTGGCACCAAAATCAACG
GGACTTTCCAAAATGTCGTAACAACTCCGCCCCATTGACGCAAATGGGCGGTAGGCGTGTACGGTGGGAG
GTCTATATAAGCAGAGCTCGTTTAGTGAACCGTCAGATCGCCTGGAGACGCCATCCACGCTGTTTTGACC
TCCATAGAAGACACCGACTCTAGTCCAGTGTGGTGGAATTCTGCAGATATCAACAAGTTTGTACAAAAAA
GCAGGCTCCGCGGCCGCCCCCTTCACCATGGCGGTGGAAGGAGGAATGAAATGTGTGAAGTTCTTGCTCT
ACGTCCTCCTGCTGGCCTTTTGCGCCTGTGCAGTGGGACTGATTGCCGTGGGTGTCGGGGCACAGCTTGT
CCTGAGTCAGACCATAAGTAAAGGAGAAGAACTTTTCACTGGAGTTGTCCCAATTCTTGTTGAATTAGAT
GGTGATGTTAATGGGCACAAATTTTCTGTCAGTGGAGAGGGTGAAGGTGATGCAACATACGGAAAACTTA
CCCTTAAATTTATTTGCACTACTGGAAAACTACCTGTTCCATGGCCAACACTTGTCACTACTCTCACTTA
TGGTGTTCAATGCTTTTCAAGATACCCAGATCATATGAAACGGCATGACTTTTTCAAGAGTGCCATGCCC
GAAGGTTATGTACAGGAAAGAACTATATTTTTCAAAGATGACGGGAACTACAAGACACGTGCTGAAGTCA
AGTTTGAAGGTGATACCCTTGTTAATAGAATCGAGTTAAAAGGTATTGATTTTAAAGAAGATGGAAACAT
TCTTGGACACAAATTGGAATACAACTATAACGATCACCAGGTGTACATCCGGGCAGACAAACAAAAGAAT
GGAATCAAAGCTAACTTCAAAATTAGACACAACATTGAAGATGGAGGCGTTCAACTAGCAGACCATTATC
AACAAAATACTCCAATTGGCGATGGGCCCGTCCTTTTACCAGACAACCATTACCTGTTTACAACTTCTAC
TCTTTCGAAAGATCCCAACGAAAAGAGAGACCACATGGTCCTTCTTGAGTTTGTAACAGCTGCTGGGATT
ACACATGGCATGGATGAACTATACAAAATCCAGGGGGCTACCCCTGGCTCTCTGTTGCCAGTGGTCATCA
TCGCAGTGGGTGTCTTCCTCTTCCTGGTGGCTTTTGTGGGCTGCTGCGGGGCCTGCAAGGAGAACTATTG
TCTTATGATCACGTTTGCCATCTTTCTGTCTCTTATCATGTTGGTGGAGGTGGCCGCAGCCATTGCTGGC
TATGTGTTTAGAGATAAGGTGATGTCAGAGTTTAATAACAACTTCCGGCAGCAGATGGAGAATTACCCGA
AAAATAACCACACTGCTTCGATCCTGGACAGGATGCAGGCAGATTTTAAGTGCTGTGGGGCTGCTAACTA
CACAGATTGGGAGAAAATCCCTTCCATGTCGAAGAACCGAGTCCCCGACTCCTGCTGCATTAATGTTACT
GTGGGCTGTGGGATTAATTTCAACGAGAAGGCGATCCATAAGGAGGGCTGTGTGGAGAAGATTGGGGGCT
GGCTGAGGAAAAATGTGCTGGTGGTAGCTGCAGCAGCCCTTGGAATTGCTTTTGTCGAGGTTTTGGGAAT
TGTCTTTGCCTGCTGCCTCGTGAAGAGTATCAGAAGTGGCTACGAGGTGATGGAATTCATGGTGAGCAAG
GGCGAGGCAGTGATCAAGGAGTTCATGCGGTTCAAGGTGCACATGGAGGGCTCCATGAACGGCCACGAGT
TCGAGATCGAGGGCGAGGGCGAGGGCCGCCCCTACGAGGGCACCCAGACCGCCAAGCTGAAGGTGACCAA
GGGTGGCCCCCTGCCCTTCTCCTGGGACATCCTGTCCCCTCAGTTCATGTACGGCTCCAGGGCCTTCACC
AAGCACCCCGCCGACATCCCCGACTACTATAAGCAGTCCTTCCCCGAGGGCTTCAAGTGGGAGCGCGTGA
TGAACTTCGAGGACGGCGGCGCCGTGACCGTGACCCAGGACACCTCCCTGGAGGACGGCACCCTGATCTA
CAAGGTGAAGCTCCGCGGCACCAACTTCCCTCCTGACGGCCCCGTAATGCAGAAGAAGACAATGGGCTGG
GAAGCGTCCACCGAGCGGTTGTACCCCGAGGACGGCGTGCTGAAGGGCGACATTAAGATGGCCCTGCGCC
TGAAGGACGGCGGCCGCTACCTGGCGGACTTCAAGACCACCTACAAGGCCAAGAAGCCCGTGCAGATGCC
CGGCGCCTACAACGTCGACCGCAAGTTGGACATCACCTCCCACAACGAGGACTACACCGTGGTGGAACAG
TACGAACGCTCCGAGGGCCGCCACTCCACCGGCGGCATGGACGAGCTGTACAAGGGATCCTAGAAGGGTG
GGCGCGCCGACCCAGCTTTCTTGTACAAAGTGGTTGATATCCAGCACAGTGGCGGCCGCTCGACAATCAA
CCTCTGGATTACAAAATTTGTGAAAGATTGACTGGTATTCTTAACTATGTTGCTCCTTTTACGCTATGTG
GATACGCTGCTTTAATGCCTTTGTATCATGCTATTGCTTCCCGTATGGCTTTCATTTTCTCCTCCTTGTA
TAAATCCTGGTTGCTGTCTCTTTATGAGGAGTTGTGGCCCGTTGTCAGGCAACGTGGCGTGGTGTGCACT
GTGTTTGCTGACGCAACCCCCACTGGTTGGGGCATTGCCACCACCTGTCAGCTCCTTTCCGGGACTTTCG
CTTTCCCCCTCCCTATTGCCACGGCGGAACTCATCGCCGCCTGCCTTGCCCGCTGCTGGACAGGGGCTCG
GCTGTTGGGCACTGACAATTCCGTGGTGTTGTCGGGGAAGCTGACGTCCTTTCCATGGCTGCTCGCCTGT
GTTGCCACCTGGATTCTGCGCGGGACGTCCTTCTGCTACGTCCCTTCGGCCCTCAATCCAGCGGACCTTC
CTTCCCGCGGCCTGCTGCCGGCTCTGCGGCCTCTTCCGCGTCTTCGCCTTCGCCCTCAGACGAGTCGGAT
CTCCCTTTGGGCCGCCTCCCCGCCTGGAATTCTGCAGATATCCGGTTAGTAATGAGTTTGGAATTAATTC
TGTGGAATGTGTGTCAGTTAGGGTGTGGAAAGTCCCCAGGCTCCCCAGCAGGCAGAAGTATGCAAAGCAT
GCATCTCAATTAGTCAGCAACCAGGTGTGGAAAGTCCCCAGGCTCCCCAGCAGGCAGAAGTATGCAAAGC
ATGCATCTCAATTAGTCAGCAACCATAGTCCCGCCCCTAACTCCGCCCATCCCGCCCCTAACTCCGCCCA
GTTCCGCCCATTCTCCGCCCCATGGCTGACTAATTTTTTTTATTTATGCAGAGGCCGAGGCCGCCTCTGC
CTCTGAGCTATTCCAGAAGTAGTGAGGAGGCTTTTTTGGAGGCCTAGGCTTTTGCAAAAAGCTCCCGGGA
GCTTGTATATCCATTTTCGGATCTGATCAGCACGTGTTGACAATTAATCATCGGCATAGTATATCGGCAT
AGTATAATACGACAAGGTGAGGAACTAAACCATGGCCAAGCCTTTGTCTCAAGAAGAATCCACCCTCATT
GAAAGAGCAACGGCTACAATCAACAGCATCCCCATCTCTGAAGACTACAGCGTCGCCAGCGCAGCTCTCT
CTAGCGACGGCCGCATCTTCACTGGTGTCAATGTATATCATTTTACTGGGGGACCTTGTGCAGAACTCGT
GGTGCTGGGCACTGCTGCTGCTGCGGCAGCTGGCAACCTGACTTGTATCGTCGCGATCGGAAATGAGAAC
AGGGGCATCTTGAGCCCCTGCGGACGGTGCCGACAGGTGCTTCTCGATCTGCATCCTGGGATCAAAGCCA
TAGTGAAGGACAGTGATGGACAGCCGACGGCAGTTGGGATTCGTGAATTGCTGCCCTCTGGTTATGTGTG
GGAGGGCTAAGCACAATTCGAGCTCGGTACCTTTAAGACCAATGACTTACAAGGCAGCTGTAGATCTTAG
CCACTTTTTAAAAGAAAAGGGGGGACTGGAAGGGCTAGCTCACTCCCAACGAAGACAAGATCTGCTTTTT
GCTTGTACTGGGTCTCTCTGGTTAGACCAGATCTGAGCCTGGGAGCTCTCTGGCTAACTAGGGAACCCAC
TGCTTAAGCCTCAATAAAGCTTGCCTTGAGTGCTTCAAGTAGTGTGTGCCCGTCTGTTGTGTGACTCTGG
TAACTAGAGATCCCTCAGACCCTTTTAGTCAGTGTGGAAAATCTCTAGCAGTAGTAGTTCATGTCATCTT
ATTATTCAGTATTTATAACTTGCAAAGAAATGAATATCAGAGAGTGAGAGGAACTTGTTTATTGCAGCTT
ATAATGGTTACAAATAAAGCAATAGCATCACAAATTTCACAAATAAAGCATTTTTTTCACTGCATTCTAG
TTGTGGTTTGTCCAAACTCATCAATGTATCTTATCATGTCTGGCTCTAGCTATCCCGCCCCTAACTCCGC
CCATCCCGCCCCTAACTCCGCCCAGTTCCGCCCATTCTCCGCCCCATGGCTGACTAATTTTTTTTATTTA
TGCAGAGGCCGAGGCCGCCTCGGCCTCTGAGCTATTCCAGAAGTAGTGAGGAGGCTTTTTTGGAGGCCTA
GGGACGTACCCAATTCGCCCTATAGTGAGTCGTATTACGCGCGCTCACTGGCCGTCGTTTTACAACGTCG
TGACTGGGAAAACCCTGGCGTTACCCAACTTAATCGCCTTGCAGCACATCCCCCTTTCGCCAGCTGGCGT
AATAGCGAAGAGGCCCGCACCGATCGCCCTTCCCAACAGTTGCGCAGCCTGAATGGCGAATGGG
[124 nt withheld, positions 5245-5368]
C
[91 nt withheld, positions 5370-5460]
A
[49 nt withheld, positions 5462-5510]
CCTTTGACGTTGGAGTCCACGTTCTTT
[37 nt withheld, positions 5538-5574]
ACCCTATCTCGGTCTATTCTTTTGATTTATAAGGGATTTTGCCGATTTCGGCCTATTGGTTAAAAAATGA
GCTGATTTAACAAAAATTTAACGCGAATTTTAACAAAATATTAACGCTTACAATTTAGGTGGCACTTTTC
GGGGAAATGTGCGCGGAACCCCTATTTGTTTATTTTTCTAAATACATTCAAATATGTATCCGCTCATGAG
ACAATAACCCTGATAAATGCTTCAATAATATTGAAAAAGGAAGAGTATGAGTATTCAACATTTCCGTGTC
GCCCTTATTCCCTTTTTTGCGGCATTTTGCCTTCCTGTTTTTGCTCACCCAGAAACGCTGGTGAAAGTAA
AAGATGCTGAAGATCAGTTGGGTGCACGAGTGGGTTACATCGAACTGGATCTCAACAGCGGTAAGATCCT
TGAGAGTTTTCGCCCCGAAGAACGTTTTCCAATGATGAGCACTTTTAAAGTTCTGCTATGTGGCGCGGTA
TTATCCCGTATTGACGCCGGGCAAGAGCAACTCGGTCGCCGCATACACTATTCTCAGAATGACTTGGTTG
AGTACTCACCAGTCACAGAAAAGCATCTTACGGATGGCATGACAGTAAGAGAATTATGCAGTGCTGCCAT
AACCATGAGTGATAACACTGCGGCCAACTTACTTCTGACAACGATCGGAGGACCGAAGGAGCTAACCGCT
TTTTTGCACAACATGGGGGATCATGTAACTCGCCTTGATCGTTGGGAACCGGAGCTGAATGAAGCCATAC
CAAACGACGAGCGTGACACCACGATGCCTGTAGCAATGGCAACAACGTTGCGCAAACTATTAACTGGCGA
ACTACTTACTCTAGCTTCCCGGCAACAATTAATAGACTGGATGGAGGCGGATAAAGTTGCAGGACCACTT
CTGCGCTCGGCCCTTCCGGCTGGCTGGTTTATTGCTGATAAATCTGGAGCCGGTGAGCGTGGGTCTCGCG
GTATCATTGCAGCACTGGGGCCAGATGGTAAGCCCTCCCGTATCGTAGTTATCTACACGACGGGGAGTCA
GGCAACTATGGATGAACGAAATAGACAGATCGCTGAGATAGGTGCCTCACTGATTAAGCATTGGTAACTG
TCAGACCAAGTTTACTCATATATACTTTAGATTGATTTAAAACTTCATTTTTAATTTAAAAGGATCTAGG
TGAAGATCCTTTTTGATAATCTCATGACCAAAATCCCTTAACGTGAGTTTTCGTTCCACTGAGCGTCAGA
CCCCGTAGAAAAGATCAAAGGATCTTCTTGAGATCCTTTTTTTCTGCGCGTAATCTGCTGCTTGCAAACA
AAAAAACCACCGCTACCAGCGGTGGTTTGTTTGCCGGATCAAGAGCTACCAACTCTTTTTCCGAAGGTAA
CTGGCTTCAGCAGAGCGCAGATACCAAATACTGTTCTTCTAGTGTAGCCGTAGTTAGGCCACCACTTCAA
GAACTCTGTAGCACCGCCTACATACCTCGCTCTGCTAATCCTGTTACCAGTGGCTGCTGCCAGTGGCGAT
AAGTCGTGTCTTACCGGGTTGGACTCAAGACGATAGTTACCGGATAAGGCGCAGCGGTCGGGCTGAACGG
GGGGTTCGTGCACACAGCCCAGCTTGGAGCGAACGACCTACACCGAACTGAGATACCTACAGCGTGAGCT
ATGAGAAAGCGCCACGCTTCCCGAAGGGAGAAAGGCGGACAGGTATCCGGTAAGCGGCAGGGTCGGAACA
GGAGAGCGCACGAGGGAGCTTCCAGGGGGAAACGCCTGGTATCTTTATAGTCCTGTCGGGTTTCGCCACC
TCTGACTTGAGCGTCGATTTTTGTGATGCTCGTCAGGGGGGCGGAGCCTATGGAAAAACGCCAGCAACGC
GGCCTTTTTACGGTTCCTGGCCTTTTGCTGGCCTTTTGCTCACATGTTCTTTCCTGCGTTATCCCCTGAT
TCTGTGGATAACCGTATTACCGCCTTTGAGTGAGCTGATACCGCTCGCCGCAGCCGAACGACCGAGCGCA
GCGAGTCAGTGAGCGAGGAAGCGGAAGAGCGCCCAATACGCAAACCGCCTCTCCCCGCGCGTTGGCCGAT
TCATTAATGCAGCTGGCACGACAGGTTTCCCGACTGGAAAGCGGGCAGTGAGCGCAACGCAATTAATGTG
AGTTAGCTCACTCATTAGGCACCCCAGGCTTTACACTTTATGCTTCCGGCTCGTATGTTGTGTGGAATTG
TGAGCGGATAACAATTTCACACAGGAAACAGCTATGACCATGATTACGCCAAGCGCGCAATTAACCCTCA
CTAAAGGGAACAAAAGCTGGAGCTGCAAGCTTAATGTAGTCTTATGCAATACTCTTGTAGTCTTGCAACA
TGGTAACGATGAGTTAGCAACATGCCTTACAAGGAGAGAAAAAGCACCGTGCATGCCGATTGGTGGAAGT
AAGGTGGTACGATCGTGCCTTATTAGGAAGGCAACAGACGGGTCTGACATGGATTGGACGAACCACTGAA
TTGCCGCATTGCAGAGATATTGTATTTAAGTGCCTAGCTCGATACATAAACGGGTCTCTCTGGTTAGACC
AGATCTGAGCCTGGGAGCTCTCTGGCTAACTAGGGAACCCACTGCTTAAGCCTCAATAAAGCTTGCCTTG
AGTGCTTCAAGTAGTGTGTGCCCGTCTGTTGTGTGACTCTGGTAACTAGAGATCCCTCAGACCCTTTTAG
TCAGTGTGGAAAATCTCTAGCAGTGGCGCCCGAACAGGGACTTGAAAGCGAAAGGGAAACCAGAGGAGCT
CTCTCGACGCAGGACTCGGCTTGCTGAAGCGCGCACGGCAAGAGGCGAGGGGCGGCGACTGGTGAGTACG
CCAAAAATTTTGACTAGCGGAGGCTAGAAGGAGAGAGATGGGTGCGAGAGCGTCAGTATTAAGCGGGGGA
GAATTAGATCGCGATGGGAAAAAATTCGGTTAAGGCCAGGGGGAAAGAAAAAATATAAATTAAAACATAT
AGTATGGGCAAGCAGGGAGCTAGAACGATTCGCAGTTAATCCTGGCCTGTTAGAAACATCAGAAGGCTGT
AGACAAATACTGGGACAGCTACAACCATCCCTTCAGACAGGATCAGAAGAACTTAGATCATTATATAATA
CAGTAGCAACCCTCTATTGTGTGCATCAAAGGATAGAGATAAAAGACACCAAGGAAGCTTTAGACAAGAT
AGAGGAAGAGCAAAACAAAAGTAAGACCACCGCACAGCAAGCGGCCGCTGATCTTCAGACCTGGAGGAGG
AGATATGAGGGACAATTGGAGAAGTGAATTATATAAATATAAAGTAGTAAAAATTGAACCATTAGGAGTA
GCACCCACCAAGGCAAAGAGAAGAGTGGTGCAGAGAGAAAAAAGAGCAGTGGGAATAGGAGCTTTGTTCC
TTGGGTTCTTGGGAGCAGCAGGAAGCACTATGGGCGCAGCGTCAATGACGCTGACGGTACAGGCCAGACA
ATTATTGTCTGGTATAGTGCAGCAGCAGAACAATTTGCTGAGGGCTATTGAGGCGCAACAGCATCTGTTG
CAACTCACAGTCTGGGGCATCAAGCAGCTCCAGGCAAGAATCCTGGCTGTGGAAAGATACCTAAAGGATC
AACAGCTCCTGGGGATTTGGGGTTGCTCTGGAAAACTCATTTGCACCACTGCTGTGCCTTGGAATGCTAG
TTGGAGTAATAAATCTCTGGAACAGATTTGGAATCACACGACCTGGATGGAGTGGGACAGAGAAATTAAC
AATTACACAAGCTTAATACACTCCTTAATTGAAGAATCGCAAAACCAGCAAGAAAAGAATGAACAAGAAT
TATTGGAATTAGATAAATGGGCAAGTTTGTGGAATTGGTTTAACATAACAAATTGGCTGTGGTATATAAA
ATTATTCATAATGATAGTAGGAGGCTTGGTAGGTTTAAGAATAGTTTTTGCTGTACTTTCTATAGTGAAT
AGAGTTAGGCAGGGATATTCACCATTATCGTTTCAGACCCACCTCCCAACCCCGAGGGGACCCGACAGGC
CCGAAGGAATAGAAGAAGAAGGTGGAGAGAGAGACAGAGACAGATCCATTCGATTAGTGAACGGATCTCG
ACGGTATCGGTTAACTTTTAAAAGAAAAGGGGGGATTGGGGGGTACAGTGCAGGGGAAAGAATAGTAGAC
ATAATAGCAACAGACATACAAACTAAAGAATTACAAAAACAAATTACAAAATTCAAAATTTTATCGATAA
GCTTGGGAGTTCCG
Features (pLannotate 1.2.2; 34 found; start..end, strand, type, name):
      1..304     +  enhancer       CMV enhancer: human cytomegalovirus immediate early enhancer
    305..508     +  promoter       CMV promoter: human cytomegalovirus (CMV) immediate early promoter
    613..637     +  protein_bind   attB1: mutant version of attB; recombination site for the Gateway® BP reaction BP Clonase™
    658..787     +  CDS            CD63 (fragment): human CD63 tetraspanin enriched in intraluminal vesicles of late endosomes (multivesicular bodies) and in exosomes
    787..1497    +  CDS            ecliptic pHluorin: pH-sensitive mutant of green fluorescent protein (Miesenböck et al., 1998) responds to a drop in pH with a gradual loss (eclipsing) of excitation at 475 nm, accompanied by a reduction of excitation at 395 nm
   1497..2082    +  CDS            CD63 (fragment): human CD63 tetraspanin enriched in intraluminal vesicles of late endosomes (multivesicular bodies) and in exosomes
   2089..2784    +  CDS            mScarlet: mScarlet is a basic (constitutively fluorescent) red fluorescent protein published in 2016, derived from synthetic construct. It has moderate acid sensitivity.
   2810..2834    -  protein_bind   attB2: mutant version of attB; recombination site for the Gateway® BP reaction BP Clonase™
   2865..3453    +  misc_feature   WPRE: woodchuck hepatitis virus posttranscriptional regulatory element
   3509..3838    +  promoter       SV40 promoter: SV40 enhancer and early promoter
   3886..3933    +  promoter       EM7 promoter: synthetic bacterial promoter&nbsp
   3952..4350    +  CDS            BSD: blasticidin S deaminase; Aspergillus terreus BSD; confers resistance to blasticidin
   4367..4504    +  CDS            nef (fragment): NEF_HV1LA - Experimental evidence at protein level: Swiss-Prot protein existence level 1. Extracellular Nef protein targets CD4(+) T-lymphocytes for apoptosis by interacting with CXCR4 surface receptors. From Human immunodeficiency virus type 1 group M subtype B (isolate Lai) (HIV-1).
   4490..4670    +  LTR            5' LTR (truncated): truncated 5' long terminal repeat (LTR) from HIV-1
   4742..4863    +  polyA_signal   SV40 poly(A) signal: SV40 polyadenylation signal
   4903..5038    +  rep_origin     SV40 ori: SV40 origin of replication
   5059..5077    -  promoter       T7 promoter: promoter for bacteriophage T7 RNA polymerase
   5085..5240    +  CDS            lacZα (fragment): LacZα fragment of β-galactosidase; lacZ fragment
   5245..5673    +  rep_origin     f1 ori (sequence partly withheld): f1 bacteriophage origin of replication; arrow indicates direction of (+) strand synthesis
   5726..5830    +  promoter       AmpR promoter: bla
   5831..6691    +  CDS            AmpR: β-lactamase; bla; confers resistance to ampicillin, carbenicillin, and related antibiotics
   6862..7450    +  rep_origin     ori: high-copy-number ColE1/pMB1/pBR322/pUC origin of replication
   7633..7725    +  CDS            lacI (fragment): lac repressor; lacI; The lac repressor binds to the lac operator to inhibit transcription in E. coli. This inhibition can be relieved by adding lactose or isopropyl-β-D-thiogalactopyranoside (IPTG).
   7738..7759    +  protein_bind   CAP binding site: CAP binding activates transcription in the presence of cAMP. E. coli catabolite activator protein
   7774..7804    +  promoter       lac promoter: promoter for the E. coli lac operon
   7812..7828    +  protein_bind   lac operator: The lac repressor binds to the lac operator to inhibit transcription in E. coli. This inhibition can be relieved by adding lactose or isopropyl-β-D-thiogalactopyranoside (IPTG). lac repressor encoded by lacI
   7873..7891    +  promoter       T3 promoter: promoter for bacteriophage T3 RNA polymerase
   7919..8145    +  promoter       RSV promoter: Rous sarcoma virus enhancer/promoter
   8146..8326    +  LTR            5' LTR (truncated): truncated 5' long terminal repeat (LTR) from HIV-1
   8373..8498    +  misc_feature   HIV-1 Ψ: packaging signal of human immunodeficiency virus type 1
   8482..8845    +  CDS            HIV-1 gag (fragment): gag protein from human immunodeficiency virus 1; gag
   8991..9224    +  misc_feature   RRE: The Rev response element (RRE) of HIV-1 allows for Rev-dependent mRNA export from the nucleus to the cytoplasm.
   9601..9701    +  CDS            Rev (fragment): human immunodeficiency virus 1 (HIV-1) Rev protein; rev; enhances nuclear export of unspliced and incompletely spliced viral mRNAs
   9720..9836    +  misc_feature   cPPT/CTS: central polypurine tract and central termination sequence of HIV-1
