[The description below was written by a language model from this plasmid's Addgene catalogue record and pLannotate feature annotations shown in this document.]
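Description:
pLenti-pHluorin_M153R-CD63-mScarlet is a lentiviral mammalian expression plasmid of about 9.9 kb, built by Gateway recombination into the pLenti-CMV Blast DEST backbone. It is propagated in E. coli through a high-copy ColE1/pUC-type origin with ampicillin resistance, and also carries an f1 origin. The viral portion has a third-generation layout. An RSV promoter drives a truncated HIV-1 5' LTR, followed by the Ψ packaging signal, a gag fragment, the RRE for Rev-dependent export of the genomic RNA, and the cPPT/CTS. A second truncated LTR, annotated by the software as a 5' LTR but occupying the 3' position, closes the transfer cassette and is followed by an SV40 polyadenylation signal and SV40 origin.

Between attB1 and attB2, the CMV enhancer/promoter drives a single fusion reading frame. It consists of a short N-terminal segment of human CD63, a pH-sensitive pHluorin, the remainder of CD63, and a C-terminal mScarlet. The record places the pHluorin, which carries the M153R substitution, in the small extracellular loop of this tetraspanin. CD63 is enriched in multivesicular bodies and exosomes. A WPRE downstream of the insert enhances transcript expression. A separate SV40/EM7-promoted blasticidin S deaminase cassette allows selection of transduced cells.

The construct is described as a dual-color reporter of CD63-positive exosome secretion and uptake. Because pHluorin fluorescence is lost at low pH while mScarlet is only moderately acid-sensitive, the expected readout is that the green signal reports exposure to a neutral environment, as on secretion, while the red signal continues to mark the protein in acidic compartments.
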