Addgene plasmid #172118: pLenti-pHluorin_M153R-CD63-mScarlet
Purpose: Dual-color fluorescent reporter for CD63-positive exosome secretion and uptake
Depositing lab: Alissa Weaver. Depositing organization: Vanderbilt University. Publication: A live cell reporter of exosome secretion and uptake reveals pathfinding behavior of migrating cells. Sung BH, von Lersner A, Guerrero J, Krystofiak ES, Inman D, Pelletier R, Zijlstra A, Ponik SM, Weaver AM. Nat Commun. 2020 Apr 29;11(1):2092. doi: 10.1038/s41467-020-15747-2. PubMed 32350252.
Backbone
  Vector backbone: pLenti-CMV Blast DEST (706-1)
  Vector type: Mammalian Expression, Lentiviral
  Selectable markers: Blasticidin
Growth in bacteria
  Bacterial resistance: Ampicillin, 100 μg/mL
  Growth temperature: 37°C
  Growth strain: NEB Stable
  Copy number: Unknown
Gene/Insert
  Gene/Insert name: CD63
  Species: H. sapiens (human)
  GenBank ID: CR542096.1
  Entrez Gene: CD63 (a.k.a. AD1, HOP-26, ME491, MLA1, OMA81H, Pltgp40, TSPAN30)
  Tag / fusion protein: pHluorin_M153R in a small extracelluar loop of CD63; mScarlet (C terminal on insert)
  Cloning method: Gateway Cloning
  Sequencing primers: 5′ CACCATGGCGGTGGAAGG; 3′ CTACATCACCTCGTAGCC
Terms and licenses: Academic/Nonprofit Terms; Industry Terms: Not Available to Industry
How to cite: pLenti-pHluorin_M153R-CD63-mScarlet was a gift from Alissa Weaver (Addgene plasmid # 172118 ; http://n2t.net/addgene:172118 ; RRID:Addgene_172118)
